>Addgene plasmid #131369 | pJW4.33 | addgene full sequence | sequence record 263995 | Addgene NGS Result
TTGACAATTAATCATCGGCTCGTATAATGTGTGGAATTGTGAGCGGATAACAATTTCACACAGGAAACAG
TATTCATGTCCCCTATACTAGGTTATTGGAAAATTAAGGGCCTTGTGCAACCCACTCGACTTCTTTTGGA
ATATCTTGAAGAAAAATATGAAGAGCATTTGTATGAGCGCGATGAAGGTGATAAATGGCGAAACAAAAAG
TTTGAATTGGGTTTGGAGTTTCCCAATCTTCCTTATTATATTGATGGTGATGTTAAATTAACACAGTCTA
TGGCCATCATACGTTATATAGCTGACAAGCACAACATGTTGGGTGGTTGTCCAAAAGAGCGTGCAGAGAT
TTCAATGCTTGAAGGAGCGGTTTTGGATATTAGATACGGTGTTTCGAGAATTGCATATAGTAAAGACTTT
GAAACTCTCAAAGTTGATTTTCTTAGCAAGCTACCTGAAATGCTGAAAATGTTCGAAGATCGTTTATGTC
ATAAAACATATTTAAATGGTGATCATGTAACCCATCCTGACTTCATGTTGTATGACGCTCTTGATGTTGT
TTTATACATGGACCCAATGTGCCTGGATGCGTTCCCAAAATTAGTTTGTTTTAAAAAACGTATTGAAGCT
ATCCCACAAATTGATAAGTACTTGAAATCCAGCAAGTATATAGCATGGCCTTTGCAGGGCTGGCAAGCCA
CGTTTGGTGGTGGCGACCATCCTCCAAAATCGGATCTGGAAGTTCTGTTCCAGGGGCCCCTGGGATCCCC
GGAATTCCCGGGTCGACTCATGAGTTCCTCAAAACCTTACCCAAGCGGTCTGCCAAACTCGAGAAGAAAA
AGAGGAGGTCGCCGCTCAAGTAGTCGTAGCAATCAGGAAAGTGCATCCAACAACATGGAACACCAAATCA
CTCTTGACGAATTGTTCAATCCGATCGCAAAACAAGACAGTGCTCAGTCAACAAGCCGTGAATATGGTGC
AAAATCGGGGATATCTCATCACGGATCCGTATCATTCAACGGGAATACATTCATGAATGGCCAACAGCTG
AATCACTCGATGACTCGACATGGTCGAGTATTCAATCAGTCGATGCATGCAGCTCAAGGAAACGGCAGCA
ACGCCTTTAACAGTATTCCTCCTACGGCCCCCGTCTTCTCTGCAGACTTCCGCCGCAACTTGCAAACACG
CAATAGCTCCAGCTGGTATGAACGAAGATTCCCAGTATCCACAGATCAGGACGACGTTCAGCAATCAAAC
ACAAGACGTAGTAGAAGTCGTCAGAATGGACAACATGGCCTAAGCTTCTCGGATGGTTCGAACAATTATG
GTCACGCTGGGAATAAGTCATTCAGTGTGAGTTCCGTTCCCGTTGGGTTCCAGAAGCAAGAAAATAATTC
TAAGAAACTGCGACAAACCAATGTTCACCAGCAATGTCTTGGAAATAAAAGCTTCAACGCTCAAGCTGGA
GTTCATGGACACGCTTTTAAAAAAGGCCATAAGGACAATAAAAATGCATCTGGAAAGGAGGTTATCAATT
CTAGTCTTGTCCAAAAGCACGATGCTATTAAGTCGCGGAATTTGAACCAGAGCTTCTCTGGATTTCCTAC
ACATGAAACCTCATCGATGAAAAATCAACAACAGAAATCAAGAAACGACAGAAAAAAATCACGTGGTAGC
AGCAACTTCCAGGATCGTACTTACTTCAACACAAATGACGATGAATTAACTGACGATGTGTTCATAGACG
ATTCCATGGATGCTGCCCGTGGTCGGAGATCTCGATCAGTCACTAAGAAACTTCAACAATCGACTTATTC
AAAGCAGAATGCAGGCAGTAAACAATTGACTGAAAAATGCAAATCTTCTGAAGAAGCGGCTAAACGTAAC
CTGGTATCCAATGTATTCAGCAAGGACGGCACTGAACTCTCCATTGAACAGTTATTGGAAATTGTCAGCA
TGAAGATCGGACAACAGATTCACTTGCCTTCCAGCTCTCATGGAGAATGCAGCAATTTGAATCGGACATT
ACCAGCAAGTGATCTAAATTGCTCAATTGGTGAAGACTTTGACTCCAGTTTTGTGGATGCTAACAACCAA
ACCCTACCAGTGAGTCTTCCCAAGAAAACTTCACTGTCGATCAAGCGCCGTGGAAGTTCTCGTAGTGCCT
CCCGTCTGGCCAGTCTTGATGTGACACTGGAAACTGTTGAAGAAGACGAGGAACCCACGCCAAGTCCACA
GCCGAGTTCTCCTCCAAAGATCTCAAGAAGAAAGTGGACAGGAACTTTTGATGCCAACGTTGAGGAAATG
AGACGTTTACTTCATGGGGACCCTGAGATGCCGAAATCTGCAAATCGTGCTTCCTCAAGCAAGGATCAGA
TCAATCGGAACAATGTGGATGTAAAGAGAACACCTTCCTCGTCAATCATCCCAACTCCAAAGGCTTTGAT
CGGAGAAAGATGTCTGACATCATCCAGCAAGTCTTCAAAGTTGAACAAGTCACTTGGCGTGGTTGATTCT
AAAGCTACAAAATCACCAATGTATTCCGTCACAGTTTCTGGAAAAGAAACAGCTTCAGGAAAGCGAATTG
CTCAAAAGTTGACTCCAAAGGTTGTGGCGCTGGAAAGCTCTTACATTACCGGAATTCCAGTTTCCACGGA
TTGTAATGGTTGCCCAACTCCGAAGAGAAGTGGAATCAATTGTGAAATTCGTGCAGCTGAAGTATACAAT
CAAGCTGGGAAATGGCCCTTCGAAATCACCAGTGATCCGGCTCCACTTCCTTGTGAATCAGCCGATCGGA
TCGAATATCCTTCTCAAGATTGCACTCAAGATCCAGCTTCAACCTCGCCACCACCTCGCATTTCTGAAAG
CTTGACAGCATTCCTGGAAGCTCAGCAAGACTTTAACGACTACATTGATACTAACTACAAAGAAAAGACA
CAACTCCTGAAAGTGAATTTGAATATTCACGGGATGTCACCTGAAAGATGGCTGTACTTGAATTATTTTT
GCACCGAGACAATTCCAAGATTGGATGGTCCTTATGCCGATGATCCAAGAGTTCCACCTGTGCGAAATAT
GTTCAGAAAATGGTTCCTCCGTTTTGCTGAAGCCTGCTTAGGAAATCCTCACCAGCTTGCAGTTATGCAA
GAGATTGCTGCCACGTTTGTTCAGGCTCGGCTGGACGATACGAGCAGCTCCACAGACTCCACCAATATGC
TCTACATGTTGTGGAAGGAGTGTATCGGACAGAAGAATATCATCGCAATTGCTGATGCGTGTTTACTTGC
ACATCTTCGGAAATCGGATCCTATCAAATACTTGAATGTAAAACGGGATTGGCTGGAATCTATTTTTGAC
CCACCCAGAGATCAATGAGCGGCCGCATCGTGACTGACTGACGATCTGCCTCGCGCGTTTCGGTGATGAC
GGTGAAAACCTCTGACACATGCAGCTCCCGGAGACGGTCACAGCTTGTCTGTAAGCGGATGCCGGGAGCA
GACAAGCCCGTCAGGGCGCGTCAGCGGGTGTTGGCGGGTGTCGGGGCGCAGCCATGACCCAGTCACGTAG
CGATAGCGGAGTGTATAATTCTTGAAGACGAAAGGGCCTCGTGATACGCCTATTTTTATAGGTTAATGTC
ATGATAATAATGGTTTCTTAGACGTCAGGTGGCACTTTTCGGGGAAATGTGCGCGGAACCCCTATTTGTT
TATTTTTCTAAATACATTCAAATATGTATCCGCTCATGAGACAATAACCCTGATAAATGCTTCAATAATA
TTGAAAAAGGAAGAGTATGAGTATTCAACATTTCCGTGTCGCCCTTATTCCCTTTTTTGCGGCATTTTGC
CTTCCTGTTTTTGCTCACCCAGAAACGCTGGTGAAAGTAAAAGATGCTGAAGATCAGTTGGGTGCACGAG
TGGGTTACATCGAACTGGATCTCAACAGCGGTAAGATCCTTGAGAGTTTTCGCCCCGAAGAACGTTTTCC
AATGATGAGCACTTTTAAAGTTCTGCTATGTGGCGCGGTATTATCCCGTGTTGACGCCGGGCAAGAGCAA
CTCGGTCGCCGCATACACTATTCTCAGAATGACTTGGTTGAGTACTCACCAGTCACAGAAAAGCATCTTA
CGGATGGCATGACAGTAAGAGAATTATGCAGTGCTGCCATAACCATGAGTGATAACACTGCGGCCAACTT
ACTTCTGACAACGATCGGAGGACCGAAGGAGCTAACCGCTTTTTTGCACAACATGGGGGATCATGTAACT
CGCCTTGATCGTTGGGAACCGGAGCTGAATGAAGCCATACCAAACGACGAGCGTGACACCACGATGCCTG
CAGCAATGGCAACAACGTTGCGCAAACTATTAACTGGCGAACTACTTACTCTAGCTTCCCGGCAACAATT
AATAGACTGGATGGAGGCGGATAAAGTTGCAGGACCACTTCTGCGCTCGGCCCTTCCGGCTGGCTGGTTT
ATTGCTGATAAATCTGGAGCCGGTGAGCGTGGGTCTCGCGGTATCATTGCAGCACTGGGGCCAGATGGTA
AGCCCTCCCGTATCGTAGTTATCTACACGACGGGGAGTCAGGCAACTATGGATGAACGAAATAGACAGAT
CGCTGAGATAGGTGCCTCACTGATTAAGCATTGGTAACTGTCAGACCAAGTTTACTCATATATACTTTAG
ATTGATTTAAAACTTCATTTTTAATTTAAAAGGATCTAGGTGAAGATCCTTTTTGATAATCTCATGACCA
AAATCCCTTAACGTGAGTTTTCGTTCCACTGAGCGTCAGACCCCGTAGAAAAGATCAAAGGATCTTCTTG
AGATCCTTTTTTTCTGCGCGTAATCTGCTGCTTGCAAACAAAAAAACCACCGCTACCAGCGGTGGTTTGT
TTGCCGGATCAAGAGCTACCAACTCTTTTTCCGAAGGTAACTGGCTTCAGCAGAGCGCAGATACCAAATA
CTGTCCTTCTAGTGTAGCCGTAGTTAGGCCACCACTTCAAGAACTCTGTAGCACCGCCTACATACCTCGC
TCTGCTAATCCTGTTACCAGTGGCTGCTGCCAGTGGCGATAAGTCGTGTCTTACCGGGTTGGACTCAAGA
CGATAGTTACCGGATAAGGCGCAGCGGTCGGGCTGAACGGGGGGTTCGTGCACACAGCCCAGCTTGGAGC
GAACGACCTACACCGAACTGAGATACCTACAGCGTGAGCTATGAGAAAGCGCCACGCTTCCCGAAGGGAG
AAAGGCGGACAGGTATCCGGTAAGCGGCAGGGTCGGAACAGGAGAGCGCACGAGGGAGCTTCCAGGGGGA
AACGCCTGGTATCTTTATAGTCCTGTCGGGTTTCGCCACCTCTGACTTGAGCGTCGATTTTTGTGATGCT
CGTCAGGGGGGCGGAGCCTATGGAAAAACGCCAGCAACGCGGCCTTTTTACGGTTCCTGGCCTTTTGCTG
GCCTTTTGCTCACATGTTCTTTCCTGCGTTATCCCCTGATTCTGTGGATAACCGTATTACCGCCTTTGAG
TGAGCTGATACCGCTCGCCGCAGCCGAACGACCGAGCGCAGCGAGTCAGTGAGCGAGGAAGCGGAAGAGC
GCCTGATGCGGTATTTTCTCCTTACGCATCTGTGCGGTATTTCACACCGCATAAATTCCGACACCATCGA
ATGGCGCAAAACCTTTCGCGGTATGGCATGATAGCGCCCGGAAGAGAGTCAATTCAGGGTGGTGAATGTG
AAACCAGTAACGTTATACGATGTCGCAGAGTATGCCGGTGTCTCTTATCAGACCGTTTCCCGCGTGGTGA
ACCAGGCCAGCCACGTTTCTGCGAAAACGCGGGAAAAAGTGGAAGCGGCGATGGCGGAGCTGAATTACAT
TCCCAACCGCGTGGCACAACAACTGGCGGGCAAACAGTCGTTGCTGATTGGCGTTGCCACCTCCAGTCTG
GCCCTGCACGCGCCGTCGCAAATTGTCGCGGCGATTAAATCTCGCGCCGATCAACTGGGTGCCAGCGTGG
TGGTGTCGATGGTAGAACGAAGCGGCGTCGAAGCCTGTAAAGCGGCGGTGCACAATCTTCTCGCGCAACG
CGTCAGTGGGCTGATCATTAACTATCCGCTGGATGACCAGGATGCCATTGCTGTGGAAGCTGCCTGCACT
AATGTTCCGGCGTTATTTCTTGATGTCTCTGACCAGACACCCATCAACAGTATTATTTTCTCCCATGAAG
ACGGTACGCGACTGGGCGTGGAGCATCTGGTCGCATTGGGTCACCAGCAAATCGCGCTGTTAGCGGGCCC
ATTAAGTTCTGTCTCGGCGCGTCTGCGTCTGGCTGGCTGGCATAAATATCTCACTCGCAATCAAATTCAG
CCGATAGCGGAACGGGAAGGCGACTGGAGTGCCATGTCCGGTTTTCAACAAACCATGCAAATGCTGAATG
AGGGCATCGTTCCCACTGCGATGCTGGTTGCCAACGATCAGATGGCGCTGGGCGCAATGCGCGCCATTAC
CGAGTCCGGGCTGCGCGTTGGTGCGGATATCTCGGTAGTGGGATACGACGATACCGAAGACAGCTCATGT
TATATCCCGCCGTTAACCACCATCAAACAGGATTTTCGCCTGCTGGGGCAAACCAGCGTGGACCGCTTGC
TGCAACTCTCTCAGGGCCAGGCGGTGAAGGGCAATCAGCTGTTGCCCGTCTCACTGGTGAAAAGAAAAAC
CACGCTAGCGCCCAATACGCAAACCGCCTCTCCCCGCGCGTTGGCCGATTCATTAATGCAGCTGGCACGA
CAGGTTTCCCGACTGGAAAGCGGGCAGTGAGCGCAACGCAATTAATGTAAGTTAGCTCACTCATTAGGCA
CCCCAGGCTTTACACTTTATGCTTCCGGCTCGTATGTTGTGTGGAATTGTGAGCGGATAACAATTTCACA
CAGGAAACAGCTATGACCATGATTACGGATTCACTGGCCGTCGTTTTACAACGTCGTGACTGGGAAAACC
CTGGCGTTACCCAACTTAATCGCCTTGCAGCACATCCCCCTTTCGCCAGCTGGCGTAATAGCGAAGAGGC
CCGCACCGATCGCCCTTCCCAACAGTTGCGCAGCCTGAATGGCGAATGGCGCTTTGCCTGGTTTCCGGCA
CCAGAAGCGGTGCCGGAAAGCTGGCTGGAGTGCGATCTTCCTGAGGCCGATACTGTCGTCGTCCCCTCAA
ACTGGCAGATGCACGGTTACGATGCGCCCATCTACACCAACGTGACCTATCCCATTACGGTCAATCCGCC
GTTTGTTCCCACGGAGAATCCGACGGGTTGTTACTCGCTCACATTTAATGTTGATGAAAGCTGGCTACAG
GAAGGCCAGACGCGAATTATTTTTGATGGCGTTGGAATTAGCTTATCGACTGCACGGTGCACCAATGCTT
CTGGCGTCAGGCAGCCATCGGAAGCTGTGGTATGGCTGTGCAGGTCGTAAATCACTGCATAATTCGTGTC
GCTCAAGGCGCACTCCCGTTCTGGATAATGTTTTTTGCGCCGACATCATAACGGTTCTGGCAAATATTCT
GAAATGAGCTG
Features (pLannotate 1.2.2; 16 found; start..end, strand, type, name):
      1..29      +  promoter       tac promoter: strong E. coli promoter; hybrid between the trp and lac UV5 promoters
     37..53      +  protein_bind   lac operator: The lac repressor binds to the lac operator to inhibit transcription in E. coli. This inhibition can be relieved by adding lactose or isopropyl-β-D-thiogalactopyranoside (IPTG). lac repressor encoded by lacI
     76..729     +  CDS            GST26_SCHJA: Experimental evidence at protein level: Swiss-Prot protein existence level 1. GST isoenzymes appear to play a central role in the parasite detoxification system. Other functions are also suspected including a role in increasing the solubility of haematin in the parasite gut. From Schistosoma japonicum (Blood fluke).
   3406..3445    +  CDS            rop (fragment): Rop protein, which maintains plasmids at low copy number; rop
   3547..3587    +  misc_feature   bom (fragment): basis of mobility region from pBR322
   3692..3796    +  promoter       AmpR promoter: bla
   3797..4657    +  CDS            AmpR: β-lactamase; bla; confers resistance to ampicillin, carbenicillin, and related antibiotics
   4828..5416    +  rep_origin     ori: high-copy-number ColE1/pMB1/pBR322/pUC origin of replication
   5602..5653    -  misc_feature   bom (fragment): basis of mobility region from pBR322
   5660..5737    +  promoter       lacI promoter: lacI
   5738..6820    +  CDS            lacI: lac repressor; lacI; The lac repressor binds to the lac operator to inhibit transcription in E. coli. This inhibition can be relieved by adding lactose or isopropyl-β-D-thiogalactopyranoside (IPTG).
   6833..6854    +  protein_bind   CAP binding site: CAP binding activates transcription in the presence of cAMP. E. coli catabolite activator protein
   6869..6899    +  promoter       lac promoter: promoter for the E. coli lac operon
   6907..6923    +  protein_bind   lac operator: The lac repressor binds to the lac operator to inhibit transcription in E. coli. This inhibition can be relieved by adding lactose or isopropyl-β-D-thiogalactopyranoside (IPTG). lac repressor encoded by lacI
   6943..7116    +  CDS            lacZα: LacZα fragment of β-galactosidase; lacZ fragment
   7380..7496    -  CDS            yciV (fragment): RNAAM_ECOLI - Also known as trpH From Escherichia coli (strain K12).
