[The description below was written by a language model from this plasmid's Addgene catalogue record and pLannotate feature annotations shown in this document.]
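Description:
pJW4.33 is a bacterial expression plasmid built on the pGEX-6P-1 GST-fusion backbone, carrying the C. elegans gene meg-3 (about 2.6 kb) cloned between the SalI and NotI sites so that it is fused to the C-terminus of glutathione S-transferase. The sequenced plasmid is 7,571 nt, consistent with the stated backbone and insert sizes. The catalogue purpose reads "expression of GST:MEG-3 in C. elegans", but the vector type and every annotated regulatory element are bacterial. The record therefore supports production of a C. elegans protein in E. coli rather than expression in worms.

Transcription of the fusion is driven by the tac promoter, a strong trp/lac hybrid, followed by a lac operator. The plasmid also carries lacI under its own promoter, so the repressor keeps the cassette off until IPTG is added. The Schistosoma japonicum GST coding sequence lies immediately downstream of the operator. The meg-3 insert is not annotated in the feature table, but it presumably occupies the large unannotated stretch between GST and the backbone elements. GST allows affinity capture of the fusion on glutathione resin, and pGEX-6P vectors normally place a PreScission protease site between GST and the insert, although that site is not annotated here either. Propagation relies on a ColE1/pMB1-type origin and selection on the ampicillin-resistance gene (β-lactamase). Remnants of rop, bom, the lac promoter region and lacZα are backbone leftovers. The associated study concerns serine-rich, intrinsically disordered proteins that regulate RNA granule dynamics, so recombinant GST-MEG-3 would suit purification and in vitro biochemical assays, though the record does not list specific applications.
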