Addgene plasmid #131369: pJW4.33
Purpose: expression of GST:MEG-3 in C. elegans
Depositing lab: Geraldine Seydoux. Depositing organization: Johns Hopkins University and School of Medicine. Publication: Regulation of RNA granule dynamics by phosphorylation of serine-rich, intrinsically disordered proteins in C. elegans. Wang JT, Smith J, Chen BC, Schmidt H, Rasoloson D, Paix A, Lambrus BG, Calidas D, Betzig E, Seydoux G. Elife. 2014 Dec 23;4. doi: 10.7554/eLife.04591. PubMed 25535836.
Backbone
  Vector backbone: pGEX6p1 (GST-fusion)
  Backbone manufacturer: GE Healthcare
  Backbone size w/o insert (bp): 4984
  Vector type: Bacterial Expression
Growth in bacteria
  Bacterial resistance: Ampicillin, 100 μg/mL
  Growth temperature: 37°C
  Growth strain: DH5alpha
  Copy number: Unknown
Gene/Insert
  Gene/Insert name: meg-3
  Species: C. elegans (nematode)
  Insert size (bp): 2591
  Entrez Gene: meg-3 (a.k.a. CELE_F52D2.4)
  Cloning method: Restriction Enzyme; 5′ cloning site SalI (unknown if destroyed); 3′ cloning site NotI (unknown if destroyed)
  Sequencing primers: 5′ TGGCGACCATCCTCCA
Terms and licenses: Academic/Nonprofit Terms; Industry Terms: Not Available to Industry
How to cite: pJW4.33 was a gift from Geraldine Seydoux (Addgene plasmid # 131369 ; http://n2t.net/addgene:131369 ; RRID:Addgene_131369)
